Addgene plasmid #207567: pGCas9_scr
Purpose: GeoCas9-mediated cleavage of genomic DNA in E. coli
Depositing lab: John van der Oost. Depositing organization: Wageningen University, Department Agrotechnology & Food Sciences. Publication: Characterization of the AcrIIC1 anti‒CRISPR protein for Cas9‒based genome engineering in E. coli. Trasanidou D, Potocnik A, Barendse P, Mohanraju P, Bouzetos E, Karpouzis E, Desmet A, van Kranenburg R, van der Oost J, Staals RHJ, Mougiakos I. Commun Biol. 2023 Oct 13;6(1):1042. doi: 10.1038/s42003-023-05418-5. PubMed 37833505.
Backbone
  Vector backbone: pACYC184
  Vector type: Bacterial Expression
Growth in bacteria
  Bacterial resistance: Chloramphenicol, 25 μg/mL
  Growth temperature: 37°C
  Growth strain: DH5alpha
  Copy number: Low Copy
Gene/Insert
  Gene/Insert name: Plac/tet_GeoCas9_PlacI_lacI_PJ23119_sgRNA(scrambled non-targeting spacer)
  gRNA/shRNA sequence: CTAGATCCGCAGTAACCCCATGGGTCATAGTTCCCCTGAGATTATCGCTGTGGTATAATGAAAGTTATACCACAGCAATGATCTCAGGGTTACTATGATAAGGGCTTTCTGCCTATAGGCAGACTGACCCGTGGCGTTGGGGATCGCCTATCGCCCGCTTTCTTCGGGCATTCCCCACTCTTAGGCG
  Species: Geobacillus stearothermophilus (geocas9)
  Mutation: Wild-type
  Cloning method: Gibson Cloning
Terms and licenses: Academic/Nonprofit Terms; Industry Terms: Not Available to Industry
How to cite: pGCas9_scr was a gift from John van der Oost (Addgene plasmid # 207567 ; http://n2t.net/addgene:207567 ; RRID:Addgene_207567)
