[The description below was written by a language model from this plasmid's Addgene catalogue record and pLannotate feature annotations shown in this document.]
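Description:
pGCas9_scr is a low-copy bacterial expression plasmid built on the pACYC184 backbone for use in E. coli. It replicates from the p15A origin, which is compatible with ColE1-type plasmids and so allows a second plasmid to be maintained in the same cell. Selection is by chloramphenicol through the cat gene and its native promoter. Only fragments of the original tetracycline resistance gene remain, consistent with the insert having been assembled into that region by Gibson cloning. The other small backbone remnants in the annotation (an IS1 fragment and predicted ORF fragments) have no stated function in the design.

The payload is a three-part cassette. Wild-type GeoCas9, the thermostable type II-C Cas9 from Geobacillus stearothermophilus, is placed under a hybrid lac/tet promoter, annotated as a tet promoter followed by a lac operator on the reverse strand. The GeoCas9 coding sequence itself is not called in the automated feature table, but the large unannotated stretch downstream of that promoter is presumably where it lies. A lacI gene driven by its own promoter supplies the lac repressor, so nuclease expression is repressed until induction with IPTG. The strong constitutive J23119 promoter drives a single guide RNA, which here carries a scrambled, non-targeting spacer.

The stated purpose of the plasmid series is GeoCas9-mediated cleavage of genomic DNA in E. coli. Because its spacer is non-targeting, this version presumably serves as the negative control, expressing nuclease and guide without directing a chromosomal cut. It comes from work characterising the AcrIIC1 anti-CRISPR protein for Cas9-based genome engineering in E. coli.
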