Features (pLannotate 1.2.2; 15 found; start..end, strand, type, name):
     85..187     -  promoter       cat promoter: promoter of the E. coli cat gene encoding chloramphenicol acetyltransferase
    308..451     +  mobile_element IS1 (fragment): prokaryotic transposable element IS1
    570..625     -  rep_origin     RSF ori (fragment): Plasmids containing the RSF 1030 origin of replication can be propagated in E. coli cells that contain additional plasmids with compatible origins.
    713..1258    -  rep_origin     p15A ori: Plasmids containing the medium-copy-number p15A origin of replication can be propagated in E. coli cells that contain a second plasmid with the ColE1 origin.
   4651..4675    -  protein_bind   lac operator: The lac repressor binds to the lac operator to inhibit transcription in E. coli. This inhibition can be relieved by adding lactose or isopropyl-β-D-thiogalactopyranoside (IPTG). lac repressor encoded by lacI
   4682..4710    -  promoter       tet promoter: E. coli promoter for tetracycline efflux protein gene
   4811..5090    +  CDS            TcR (fragment): tetracycline efflux protein; tet; confers resistance to tetracycline
   5098..5175    +  promoter       lacI promoter: lacI
   5176..6258    +  CDS            lacI: lac repressor; lacI; The lac repressor binds to the lac operator to inhibit transcription in E. coli. This inhibition can be relieved by adding lactose or isopropyl-β-D-thiogalactopyranoside (IPTG).
   6319..6353    +  promoter       J23119 promoter: bacterial promoter (Registry of Standard Biological Parts BBa J23119)
   6819..6944    -  CDS            YPB1_ECOLX (fragment): Protein predicted: Swiss-Prot protein existence level 4. From Escherichia coli.
   7080..7173    +  CDS            TcR (fragment): tetracycline efflux protein; tet; confers resistance to tetracycline
   7170..7227    -  CDS            TcR (fragment): tetracycline efflux protein; tet; confers resistance to tetracycline
   7214..7312    +  CDS            YPB2_ECOLX (fragment): Protein predicted: Swiss-Prot protein existence level 4. From Escherichia coli.
   7611..84      -  CDS            CmR (across the origin): chloramphenicol acetyltransferase; cat; confers resistance to chloramphenicol
>Addgene plasmid #207567 | pGCas9_scr | addgene full sequence | sequence record 409749 | Addgene NGS Result
AACTGACTGAAATGCCTCAAAATGTTCTTTACGATGCCATTGGGATATATCAACGGTGGTATATCCAGTG
ATTTTTTTCTCCATTTTAGCTTCCTTAGCTCCTGAAAATCTCGATAACTCAAAAAATACGCCCGGTAGTG
ATCTTATTTCATTATGGTGAAAGTTGGAACCTCTTACGTGCCGATCAACGTCTCATTTTCGCCAAAAGTT
GGCCCAGGGCTTCCCGGTATCAACAGGGACACCAGGATTTATTTATTCTGCGAAGTGATCTTCCGTCACA
GGTATTTATTCGGCGCAAAGTGCGTCGGGTGATGCTGCCAACTTACTGATTTAGTGTATGATGGTGTTTT
TGAGGTGCTCCAGTGGCTTCTGTTTCTATCAGCTGTCCCTCCTGTTCAGCTACTGACGGGGTGGTGCGTA
ACGGCAAAAGCACCGCCGGACATCAGCGCTAGCGGAGTGTATACTGGCTTACTATGTTGGCACTGATGAG
GGTGTCAGTGAAGTGCTTCATGTGGCAGGAGAAAAAAGGCTGCACCGGTGCGTCAGCAGAATATGTGATA
CAGGATATATTCCGCTTCCTCGCTCACTGACTCGCTACGCTCGGTCGTTCGACTGCGGCGAGCGGAAATG
GCTTACGAACGGGGCGGAGATTTCCTGGAAGATGCCAGGAAGATACTTAACAGGGAAGTGAGAGGGCCGC
GGCAAAGCCGTTTTTCCATAGGCTCCGCCCCCCTGACAAGCATCACGAAATCTGACGCTCAAATCAGTGG
TGGCGAAACCCGACAGGACTATAAAGATACCAGGCGTTTCCCCCTGGCGGCTCCCTCGTGCGCTCTCCTG
TTCCTGCCTTTCGGTTTACCGGTGTCATTCCGCTGTTATGGCCGCGTTTGTCTCATTCCACGCCTGACAC
TCAGTTCCGGGTAGGCAGTTCGCTCCAAGCTGGACTGTATGCACGAACCCCCCGTTCAGTCCGACCGCTG
CGCCTTATCCGGTAACTATCGTCTTGAGTCCAACCCGGAAAGACATGCAAAAGCACCACTGGCAGCAGCC
ACTGGTAATTGATTTAGAGGAGTTAGTCTTGAAGTCATGCGCCGGTTAAGGCTAAACTGAAAGGACAAGT
TTTGGTGACTGCGCTCCTCCAAGCCAGTTACCTCGGTTCAAAGAGTTGGTAGCTCAGAGAACCTTCGAAA
AACCGCCCTGCAAGGCGGTTTTTTCGTTTTCAGAGCAAGAGATTACGCGCAGACCAAAACGATCTCAAGA
AGATCATCTTATTAATCAGATAAAATATTTGTCGACAGGATTAAACAAAAATGGCCCGCTTCATAAGCAG
GCCATTTTGTCTGATTTAGTCACGAGTAGATTGCAGTGGACGAATGGTTTTGCCAGGTTTGCTGTGTGCG
GAGGACGCCAGACCGACACGTTTCTCGCCACGCACTTTATAGATGTTACCCAGAACATCAACTTGATATT
TCTCGAAACGTTTCAGGGTGCGAGAGCCAACGCCACGCAGAGAGAAACGGTGGTCGTGAGAAATCAGTTC
CAGGCCGCCGTTTGCGGAGTCGATCGTTTTATAGTAAACGAACACGTCTTTCACGTTAATTTCTTCGCCT
GCAGCGGTTTTAACGGTTTTTTCACGCGGCAGTTCGATGCGGATCAGGTCGTTCGGATACAGGCTGAAAC
GAAACGTGTAATCTTCGGTCATTTCTTTCCATTCAGAGTACGGCTTGTTCGGTTCAATCGCTTTGTTCGG
CAGAATGCCTTTCATGATGTCCATGGTATACACCGGTACACAGTAGTATTTACCATCTTTTTCGAACACG
TCCACGCGAACGATGTTGGAATTGTAGGCCACGGTTTTACCATCGTTCAGAGGGATCACCTGGTTTTTCG
TGTCGATAATTTTTACAGTACGGATTACCGGGCCCGGTTCGCCGTTTTTTTTCGGTTTGTACAGAGGCTC
CTGGAATGCCTTTTTCGGGTCGTTGTTATGCTCCAGCAGACGCTGGCGGATGGCTTCATAAGTGCGTGGA
TCGGATTCTTTACCGTACATTGGGAAGTGGCCGGATGCATCCAGTTTAATCTCGGACAGTTTGGTTTTTA
CTACGGTCTGGATTTTACCGGAGCGTTCGTCGATGCCCACGTAACGGCGCAGCGTTTCCTGGTGCGCAGC
GCCAGTAACAGAACGTTTCGGCATACGGCTGACAAACACCGGCTGCAGAGATTCCAGTTTTTGGTCATCG
TAGTTACCCAGGTTCAGAGCTTTGATGCTTTCTTTAGGATGTTTGGACAGACGAGCACGCAGTTCGTCCG
CGAAGTGCGGCCACGGCTGCGGAAAATGCGGTTCGGTTTTTTTGGCCAGTTCCTTGTTCTGCTCACGACG
CTGGTAGAATGCGGTCACCTTAGCGATATCGCTTGGGGTGGTGCACGCCACAATAACGGCGTCAACAGCG
TGGTGCAGATCGCTTTCCTCACGGTTCTTGTTGAACTCCCAGCGAGAACGCAGGTGGGCGGTAACACGGC
CGTTTACGGTATAAACTTTCTGTTTATCGTCGGATTCCGCAAATTTCAGGTGTTCACGAATGAAGTTTGC
GAAGAAGCGGCTGATGTAGCGAGTATCGTTCAGGTTACGGTTTTTGAATTCAGTCTCTTCGTTTTCATCG
TAGTGCAGACGCAGCAGACGGTCACGTTTCTTTTTAGAGAACTGTTTATTGGTCAGGACGAAGGTTTCGA
ACTGTTGCCAACGCTCAGTGCCAACACCCAGATATTCAGCTGGGATGCGGTTGCCTTTCTCACGGTTTTC
GCGAGTCAGAACCAGAACTTTGTTGGTATAAGAATCATCCAGAGAGCGGGAGTACGGGATCACATGATCT
ACTTCAACGTAACCTGGCTCCAGCAGACGTTCGATCTCGATCGGCTGCAGAGAGTAAGCACAGCGACCGT
TCTGTTCAGACCACAGCTTGAACTTCACAATATCGTGACCAGTAGGGTTCAGAGTCAGACCGTATTCCAT
CAGCTGGCGGATCGCGGTTTCGTTTTTTTTACGGTTTTCATCCTGTTCCTTTTTAGTTTTACGACGCTCG
TCAAAAGTCTGGCTCAGGTCGCGCGCCAGTTCGATATGGATGGAAACCGGGCTGCCGTACTTTTTGATGA
TCGCGTTGACTACTTTGCGCGCCTGGGTCAGTGCACGCATTACTACAGGGTTCGCAATCGGCGGGATGTT
CGGCAGCAGCATAGTTTTTTGCTTCTTTTTCGGACCGGTGAAGGTGTAGCCTGCACGTTCACAAGCGGAG
GAGTAGACTTCACCCTGTTCCATATACGGCAGGATGGAACGCAGAGCTTTCAGAGACAGGTGACCGAATT
TAGTGAAGGACAGGTTCAGCAGTTCTTCAATCAGCTCGTTATCGTAAACTTTGTTAGCCAGGTTAGGCAT
ACGTTTGCCGTTCTGTTCGTACTCGTTGCGCAGGTAAGAGTGGATATCCGCATCGTCTTTAAACAGGGTC
AGCGCGTAACCGAAGGTATCAAAGTCGATCGGCAGGAAGCTGCTGGATTTACCCTTGCCGTAAACTTTAT
CTACAGCTTTACGGATCTGGTGGTATGCATCCAGTTCCAGGAAACGAATGTTTTCGTTCTGCTTACGAGA
TTCACCGCGATCGTAAACGATGCCCTTGAAGTAGGTGTCGTCCGGCAGATGCAGCAGGGTACGAATATCG
TGGTAGGTAATTTTGTTTTTCTGGAATGCTTGTTCATACAGCAGACGACGTTCTTCGTCGGTCAGGCCGC
GGGCGCCAGACGGAGAAATCAGACGCAGTTTGTTGATATGTTCCCACGCGATAAAAGACTGGAAGGTATA
GGTGGCTTTCGGCGCACGTTTTTCCTTCGGTTCGAAAGTACAAAAGCCTACTTTTTTTTCGATATCATCT
TTAGACGCCACCGGACGCTGAGATGCCCAAATGGTAATATATTCGTTTTCGAATTCTTCGGTGCAAGACA
TGTTGCCGAATTCGCGCTGTTTGGAGAAAATCAGACGGATTTCACGTTCCAGGTCATCGCGTGCAATGGT
GTTGGTGTAGTTTTCGCCTTTGTTACGCTTATGCAGTGCGAATTTCGGGTCTTTAACAATCATTTCGCCC
ACGGTACGGTAGCTAGACAGAATTGCACGGTTCTCCTCAATATGTTTCAGCATAGTGGAGTTCTCTTTAT
TGGAGCGTTCAGATTTACGGTTAGATTTGAAGCCACGACGCTTTGCCAGATGCAGCAGGACACGCGCCAG
TTCGTCGTTGTTCAGCTTACGGTCCAGGGCTTCTACACGCAGCTGCCATACGTCGATCTCGTGTTTTTCT
TCGAACAGTTTATCCAGTTCTTCTTTCGTCAGGATGCCTTCACGAATAACCAGGCGACGAATACGCTCCA
GACGGTGTTTACGACGACGCAGGCGGCGGCGTGCGCTACGTGCCAGACGACGCGGCAGAGCCAGAGATTC
ACCGGTCTGCGGGTTCTCCGCACGGTCAAAAATGCGCACGCCCAGATCTTCGATACGAGGGATATCCAGG
TTCATGACTGCCCAACCAACAGAGGTAATACCGATGTCCAGGCCAATCTTATAACGCATACACGGTGCCT
GACTGCGTTAGCAATTTAACTGTGATAAACGGAATTGTTATCCGCTCACAATTCCTACCGCATTAAAGCT
TATCGATGATAAGCTGTCAAACATGAGAATTACAACTTATATCGTATGGGGCTGACTTCAGGTGCTACAT
TTGAAGAGATAAATTGCACTGAAATCTAGATTTCGCGGGATCGAGATCTCGATCCTCTACGCCGGACGCA
TCGTGGCCGGCATCACCGGCGCCACAGGTGCGGTTGCTGGCGCCTATATCGCCGACATCACCGATGGGGA
AGATCGGGCTCGCCACTTCGGGCTCATGAGCGCTTGTTTCGGCGTGGGTATGGTGGCAGGCCCCGTGGCC
GGGGGACTGTTGGGCGCCATCTCCTTGCATGCACCATTCCTTGCGGCGGCGGTGCTCAACGGCCTCAACC
TACTACTGGGCTGCTTCCTAATGCAGGAGTCGCATAAGGGAGAGCGTCGAGATCCCGGACACCATCGAAT
GGCGCAAAACCTTTCGCGGTATGGCATGATAGCGCCCGGAAGAGAGTCAATTCAGGGTGGTGAATGTGAA
ACCAGTAACGTTATACGATGTCGCAGAGTATGCCGGTGTCTCTTATCAGACCGTTTCCCGCGTGGTGAAC
CAGGCCAGCCACGTTTCTGCGAAAACGCGGGAAAAAGTGGAAGCGGCGATGGCGGAGCTGAATTACATTC
CCAACCGCGTGGCACAACAACTGGCGGGCAAACAGTCGTTGCTGATTGGCGTTGCCACCTCCAGTCTGGC
CCTGCACGCGCCGTCGCAAATTGTCGCGGCGATTAAATCTCGCGCCGATCAACTGGGTGCCAGCGTGGTG
GTGTCGATGGTAGAACGAAGCGGCGTCGAAGCCTGTAAAGCGGCGGTGCACAATCTTCTCGCGCAACGCG
TCAGTGGGCTGATCATTAACTATCCGCTGGATGACCAGGATGCCATTGCTGTGGAAGCTGCCTGCACTAA
TGTTCCGGCGTTATTTCTTGATGTCTCTGACCAGACACCCATCAACAGTATTATTTTCTCCCATGAAGAC
GGTACGCGACTGGGCGTGGAGCATCTGGTCGCATTGGGTCACCAGCAAATCGCGCTGTTAGCGGGCCCAT
TAAGTTCTGTCTCGGCGCGTCTGCGTCTGGCTGGCTGGCATAAATATCTCACTCGCAATCAAATTCAGCC
GATAGCGGAACGGGAAGGCGACTGGAGTGCCATGTCCGGTTTTCAACAAACCATGCAAATGCTGAATGAG
GGTATCGTTCCCACTGCGATGCTGGTTGCCAACGATCAGATGGCGCTGGGCGCAATGCGCGCCATTACCG
AGTCCGGGCTGCGCGTTGGTGCGGATATCTCGGTAGTGGGATACGACGATACCGAAGACAGCTCATGTTA
TATCCCGCCGTTAACCACCATCAAACAGGATTTTCGCCTGCTGGGGCAAACCAGCGTGGACCGCTTGCTG
CAACTCTCTCAGGGCCAGGCGGTGAAGGGCAATCAGCTGTTGCCCGTCTCACTGGTGAAAAGAAAAACCA
CCCTGGCGCCCAATACGCAAACCGCCTCTCCCCGCGCGTTGGCCGATTCATTAATGCAGCTGGCACGACA
GGTTTCCCGACTGGAAAGCGGGCAGTGATCAGAATCGACTGATGGACCAAAAAACCCCGCCGAAGCGGGG
ACTTTGAACTAGCATACATTGACAGCTAGCTCAGTCCTAGGTATAATGCTAGCCTAGATCCGCAGTAACC
CCATGGGTCATAGTTCCCCTGAGATTATCGCTGTGGTATAATGAAAGTTATACCACAGCAATGATCTCAG
GGTTACTATGATAAGGGCTTTCTGCCTATAGGCAGACTGACCCGTGGCGTTGGGGATCGCCTATCGCCCG
CTTTCTTCGGGCATTCCCCACTCTTAGGCGAACGAAGACCTTGGCGGAAAACGTCAAGGTCTTTTTTATG
GAAGCCGGCGGCACCTCGCTAACGGATTCACCACTCCAAGAATTGGAGCCAATCAATTCTTGCGGAGAAC
TGTGAATGCGCAAACCAACCCTTGGCAGAACATATCCATCGCGTCCGCCATCTCCAGCAGCCGCACGCGG
CGCATCTCGGGCAGCGTTGGGTCCTGGCCACGGGTGCGCATGATCGTGCTCCTGTCGTTGAGGACCCGGC
TAGGCTGGCGGGGTTGCCTTACTGGTTAGCAGAATGAATCACCGATACGCGAGCGAACGTGAAGCGACTG
CTGCTGCAAAACGTCTGCGACCTGAGCAACAACATGAATGGTCTTCGGTTTCCGTGTTTCGTAAAGTCTG
GAAACGCGGAAGTCCCCTACGTGCTGCTGAAGTTGCCCGCAACAGAGAGTGGAACCAACCGGTGATACCA
CGATACTATGACTGAGAGTCAACGCCATGAGCGGCCTCATTTCTTATTCTGAGTTACAACAGTCCGCACC
GCTGCCGGTAGCTCCTTCCGGTGGGCGCGGGGCATGACTATCGTCGCCGCACTTATGACTGTCTTCTTTA
TCATGCAACTCGTAGGACAGGTGCCGGCAGCGCCCAACAGTCCCCCGGCCACGGGGCCTGCCACCATACC
CACGCCGAAACAAGCGCCCTGCACCATTATGTTCCGGATCTGCATCGCAGGATGCTGCTGGCTACCCTGT
GGAACACCTACATCTGTATTAACGAAGCGCTAACCGTTTTTATCAGGCTCTGGGAGGCAGAATAAATGAT
CATATCGTCAATTATTACCTCCACGGGGAGAGCCTGAGCAAACTGGCCTCAGGCATTTGAGAAGCACACG
GTCACACTGCTTCCGGTAGTCAATAAACCGGTAAACCAGCAATAGACATAAGCGGCTATTTAACGACCCT
GCCCTGAACCGACGACCGGGTCGAATTTGCTTTCGAATTTCTGCCATTCATCCGCTTATTATCACTTATT
CAGGCGTAGCAACCAGGCGTTTAAGGGCACCAATAACTGCCTTAAAAAAATTACGCCCCGCCCTGCCACT
CATCGCAGTACTGTTGTAATTCATTAAGCATTCTGCCGACATGGAAGCCATCACAAACGGCATGATGAAC
CTGAATCGCCAGCGGCATCAGCACCTTGTCGCCTTGCGTATAATATTTGCCCATGGTGAAAACGGGGGCG
AAGAAGTTGTCCATATTGGCCACGTTTAAATCAAAACTGGTGAAACTCACCCAGGGATTGGCTGAGACGA
AAAACATATTCTCAATAAACCCTTTAGGGAAATAGGCCAGGTTTTCACCGTAACACGCCACATCTTGCGA
ATATATGTGTAGAAACTGCCGGAAATCGTCGTGGTATTCACTCCAGAGCGATGAAAACGTTTCAGTTTGC
TCATGGAAAACGGTGTAACAAGGGTGAACACTATCCCATATCACCAGCTCACCGTCTTTCATTGCCATAC
GGAATTCCGGATGAGCATTCATCAGGCGGGCAAGAATGTGAATAAAGGCCGGATAAAACTTGTGCTTATT
TTTCTTTACGGTCTTTAAAAAGGCCGTAATATCCAGCTGAACGGTCTGGTTATAGGTACATTGAGC
